Addgene plasmid #31657: pECE-M2-BAIAP2 S366A
Depositing lab: Anne Brunet. Depositing organization: Stanford University. Publication: Chemical Genetic Screen for AMPKalpha2 Substrates Uncovers a Network of Proteins Involved in Mitosis. Banko MR, Allen JJ, Schaffer BE, Wilker EW, Tsou P, White JL, Villen J, Wang B, Kim SR, Sakamoto K, Gygi SP, Cantley LC, Yaffe MB, Shokat KM, Brunet A. Mol Cell. 2011 Dec 23;44(6):878-92. Epub 2011 Dec 1. 10.1016/j.molcel.2011.11.005 PubMed 22137581.
Backbone
  Vector backbone: pECE, Addgene plasmid 26453
  Backbone size w/o insert (bp): 2900
  Vector type: Mammalian Expression
Growth in bacteria
  Bacterial resistance: Ampicillin, 100 μg/mL
  Growth temperature: 37°C
  Growth strain: DH5alpha
  Copy number: High Copy
Gene/Insert
  Gene/Insert name: BAI1-associated protein 2 S366A (alt names: M2-BAIAP2 S366A; BAIAP2)
  Species: H. sapiens (human)
  Insert size (bp): 1550
  Mutation: changed Serine 366 to Alanine
  Entrez Gene: BAIAP2 (a.k.a. BAP2, FLAF3, IRSP53, WAML)
  Tag / fusion protein: M2 (N terminal on backbone)
  Cloning method: Restriction Enzyme; 5′ cloning site EcoRI (not destroyed); 3′ cloning site XbaI (not destroyed)
  Sequencing primers: 5′ SV40pro-F; 3′ SV40pA-R
Resource information
  A portion of this plasmid was derived from a plasmid made by: Open Biosystems Human Orfeome Collection
Terms and licenses: Academic/Nonprofit Terms; Industry Terms: Not Available to Industry
How to cite: pECE-M2-BAIAP2 S366A was a gift from Anne Brunet (Addgene plasmid # 31657 ; http://n2t.net/addgene:31657 ; RRID:Addgene_31657)
