[The description below was written by a language model from this plasmid's Addgene catalogue record.]
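Description:
pECE-M2-BAIAP2 S366A is a mammalian expression plasmid built on the pECE backbone (about 2.9 kb without insert). It carries a human BAIAP2 open reading frame (BAI1-associated protein 2, also known as IRSp53) of roughly 1.55 kb. The plasmid is maintained in E. coli as a high-copy construct under ampicillin selection. The record lists no mammalian selection marker, which suggests transient transfection as the likely mode of use. The insert was cloned by restriction digestion between EcoRI and XbaI sites, both of which remain intact. The coding sequence derives in part from a human ORFeome collection clone. The promoter is not stated explicitly, but the listed sequencing primers anneal to an SV40 promoter upstream and an SV40 polyadenylation signal downstream. This implies that these SV40 elements flank the insert and drive its expression.

The backbone supplies an N-terminal M2 tag, the FLAG epitope recognised by the M2 antibody. The tag allows the expressed protein to be detected or immunoprecipitated independently of endogenous BAIAP2. The insert carries a point mutation changing serine 366 to alanine, which removes the hydroxyl group needed for phosphorylation at that position and so yields a non-phosphorylatable variant. The associated publication describes a chemical genetic screen for AMPKα2 substrates. The construct is therefore most plausibly a phospho-site mutant for comparison with wild-type tagged BAIAP2, used to test whether serine 366 is a kinase target site and what its phosphorylation does in cells. The record does not itself describe specific experiments.
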