>Addgene plasmid #31657 | pECE-M2-BAIAP2 S366A | addgene partial sequence | sequence record 43592 | hBAIAP2-F (5' AGAGCACACCCATCATGAAC 3')
AGCCCGTGGGCTGACCGCAAGGCTGCCCAGCCCAAATCCCTGTCTCCTCCGCAGTCTCAGAGCAAGCTCA
GCGACTCCTACTCCAACACACTCCCCGTGCGCAAGAGCGTGACCCCAAAAAACAGCTATGCCACCACCGA
GAACAAGACTCTGCCTCGCTCGAGCGCCATGGCAGCCGGCCTGGAGCGCAATGGCCGTATGCGGGTGAAG
GCCATCTTCTCCCACGCTGCTGGGGACAACAGCACCCTCCTGAGCTTCAAGGAGGGTGACCTCATTACCC
TGCTGGTGCCTGAGGCCCGCGATGGCTGGCACTACGGAGAGAGTGAGAAGACCAAGATGCGGGGCTGGTT
TCCCTTCTCCTACACCCGGGTCTTGGACAGCGATGGCAGTGACAGGCTGCACATGAGCCTGCAGCAAGGG
AAGAGCAGCAGCACGGGCAACCTCCTGGACAAGGACGACCTGGCCATCCCACCCCCCGATTACGGCGCCG
CCTCCCGGGCCTTCCCCGCCCAGACGGCCAGCGGCTTCAAGCAGAGGCCCTACAGTGTGGCCGTGCCCGC
CTTCTCCCAGGGCCTGGATGACTATGGAGCGCGGTCCATGAGCAGGTAATCTAGATAAGTAATGATCATA
ATCAGCCATATCACATCTGTAGAGGTTTTACTTGCTTTAAAAAACCTCCCACACCTCCCCCTGAACCTGA
AACATAAAATGAATGCAATTGTTGTTGTTAACTTGTTTATTGCAGCTTATAATGGTTACAAATAAAGCAA
TAGCATCACAAATTTCACAAATAAAGCATTTTTTTCACTGCATTCTAGTTGTGTTGTCAATCTCA
