>Addgene plasmid #31657 | pECE-M2-BAIAP2 S366A | addgene partial sequence | sequence record 45621 | SV40pro-F 5'-TATTTATGCAGAGGCCGAGG-3'
AGAGGCTTTTTTGGAGGAGATCTAAGCTTGGTACCGAGCTCGGATCCTCAGGATGGACTACAAGGACGAT
GACGATAAACCCGGGAATTCGTCTCTGTCTCGCTCAGAGGAGATGCACCGGCTCACGGAAAATGTCTATA
AGACCATCATGGAGCAGTTCAACCCTAGCCTCCGGAACTTCATCGCCATGGGGAAGAATTACGAGAAGGC
ACTGGCAGGTGTGACGTATGCAGCCAAAGGCTACTTTGACGCCCTGGTGAAGATGGGGGAGCTGGCCAGC
GAGAGCCAGGGCTCCAAAGAACTCGGAGACGTTCTCTTCCAGATGGCTGAAGTCCACAGGCAGATCCAGA
ATCAGCTGGAAGAAATGCTGAAGTCTTTTCACAACGAGCTGCTTACGCAGCTGGAGCAGAAGGTGGAGCT
GGACTCCAGGTATCTGAGTGCTGCGCTGAAGAAATACCAGACTGAGCAAAGGAGCAAAGGCGACGCCCTG
GACAAGTGTCAGGCTGAGCTGAAGAAGCTTCGGAAGAAGAGCCAGGGCAGCAAGAATCCTCAGAAGTACT
CGGACAAGGAGCTGCAGTACATCGACGCCATCAGCAACAAGCAGGGCGAGCTGGAGAATTACGTGTCCGA
CGGCTACAAGACCGCACTGACAGAGGAGCGCAGGCGCTTCTGCTTCCTGGTGGAGAAGCAGTGCGCCGTG
GCCAAGAACTCCGCGGCCTACCACTCCAAGGGCAAGGAGCTGCTGGCGCAGAAGCTGCCGCTGTGGCAAC
AGGCCTGTGCCGACCCCAGCAAGATCCCGGAGCGCGCGGTGCAGCTCATGCAGCAGGTGGCCA
